>Addgene plasmid #237972 | TRAV14/DV4 | addgene full sequence | sequence record 475843 | Addgene NGS Result
AGGCTAGGTGGAGGCTCAGTGATGATAAGTCTGCGATGGTGGATGCATGTGTCATGGTCATAGCTGTTTC
CTGTGTGAAATTGTTATCCGCTCAGAGGGCACAATCCTATTCCGCGCTATCCGACAATCTCCAAGACATT
AGGTGGAGTTCAGTTCGGCGTATGGCATATGTCGCTGGAAAGAACATGTGAGCAAAAGGCCAGCAAAAGG
CCAGGAACCGTAAAAAGGCCGCGTTGCTGGCGTTTTTCCATAGGCTCCGCCCCCCTGACGAGCATCACAA
AAATCGACGCTCAAGTCAGAGGTGGCGAAACCCGACAGGACTATAAAGATACCAGGCGTTTCCCCCTGGA
AGCTCCCTCGTGCGCTCTCCTGTTCCGACCCTGCCGCTTACCGGATACCTGTCCGCCTTTCTCCCTTCGG
GAAGCGTGGCGCTTTCTCATAGCTCACGCTGTAGGTATCTCAGTTCGGTGTAGGTCGTTCGCTCCAAGCT
GGGCTGTGTGCACGAACCCCCCGTTCAGCCCGACCGCTGCGCCTTATCCGGTAACTATCGTCTTGAGTCC
AACCCGGTAAGACACGACTTATCGCCACTGGCAGCAGCCACTGGTAACAGGATTAGCAGAGCGAGGTATG
TAGGCGGTGCTACAGAGTTCTTGAAGTGGTGGCCTAACTACGGCTACACTAGAAGAACAGTATTTGGTAT
CTGCGCTCTGCTGAAGCCAGTTACCTTCGGAAAAAGAGTTGGTAGCTCTTGATCCGGCAAACAAACCACC
GCTGGTAGCGGTGGTTTTTTTGTTTGCAAGCAGCAGATTACGCGCAGAAAAAAAGGATCTCAAGAAGAAG
ATCCTTTGATCTTTTCTACGGGGTCTGACGCTCAGTGGAACGAAAACTCACGTTAAGGGATTTTGGTCAT
GAGATTATCAAAAAGGATCTTCACCTAGATCCTTTTAAATTAAAAATGAAGTTTTAAATCAAGCCCAATC
TGAATAATGTTACAACCAATTAACCAATTCTGATTAGAAAAACTCATCGAGCATCAAATGAAACTGCAAT
TTATTCATATCAGGATTATCAATACCATATTTTTGAAAAAGCCGTTTCTGTAATGAAGGAGAAAACTCAC
CGAGGCAGTTCCATAGGATGGCAAGATCCTGGTATCGGTCTGCGATTCCGACTCGTCCAACATCAATACA
ACCTATTAATTTCCCCTCGTCAAAAATAAGGTTATCAAGTGAGAAATCACCATGAGTGACGACTGAATCC
GGTGAGAATGGCAAAAGTTTATGCATTTCTTTCCAGACTTGTTCAACAGGCCAGCCATTACGCTCGTCAT
CAAAATCACTCGCATCAACCAAACCGTTATTCATTCGTGATTGCGCCTGAGCAAGACGAAATACGCGATC
GCTGTTAAAAGGACAATTACAAACAGGAATCGAATGCAACCGGCGCAGGAACACTGCCAGCGCATCAACA
ATATTTTCACCTGAATCAGGATATTCTTCTAATACCTGGAATGCTGTTTTTCCGGGGATCGCAGTGGTGA
GTAACCATGCATCATCAGGAGTACGGATAAAATGCTTGATGGTCGGAAGAGGCATAAATTCCGTCAGCCA
GTTTAGTCTGACCATCTCATCTGTAACATCATTGGCAACGCTACCTTTGCCATGTTTCAGAAACAACTCT
GGCGCATCGGGCTTCCCATACAAGCGATAGATTGTCGCACCTGATTGCCCGACATTATCGCGAGCCCATT
TATACCCATATAAATCAGCATCCATGTTGGAATTTAATCGCGGCCTCGACGTTTCCCGTTGAATATGGCT
CATAACACCCCTTGTATTACTGTTTATGTAAGCAGACAGTTTTATTGTTCATGATGATATATTTTTATCT
TGTGCAATGTAACATCAGAGATTTTGAGACACGGGCCAGAGCTGCATCGCGCGTTTCGGTGATGACGGTG
AAAACCTCTGACACATGCAGCTCCCGGGACGGTCACAGCTTGTCTGTAAGCGGATGCCGGGAGCAGACAA
GCCCGTCAGGGCGCGTCAGCGGGTGTTGGCTGTTGTTTGTCGCATTATACGAGCGTCCAGGTTGGGATAC
CTGAAACAAAACCCATCGTACGGCCAAGGAAGTCTCCAATAACTGTGATCCACCACAAGCGCCAGGGTTT
TCCCAGTCACGACGTTGTAAAACGACGGCCAGTCATGCATAATCCGCACGCATCTGGAATAAGGAAGTGC
CATTCCGCCTGACCTCTCGAGTAATAGAGACCCGTCTCAAGAGGTCGCTGTGTTTGAGCCATCAGAAGCA
GAGATCTCCCACACCCAAAAGGCCACACTGGTGTGCCTGGCCACAGGCTTCTACCCCGACCACGTGGAGC
TGAGCTGGTGGGTGAATGGGAAGGAGGTGCACAGTGGGGTCAGCACAGACCCGCAGCCCCTCAAGGAGCA
GCCCGCCCTCAATGACTCCAGATACTGCCTGAGCAGCCGCCTGAGAGTCTCGGCCACCTTCTGGCAGAAC
CCCCGCAACCACTTCCGCTGTCAAGTCCAGTTCTACGGGCTCTCGGAGAATGACGAGTGGACCCAGGATA
GGGCCAAACCTGTCACCCAGATCGTCAGCGCCGAGGCCTGGGGTAGAGCAGACTGTGGCTTCACCTCCGA
GTCTTACCAGCAAGGGGTCCTGTCTGCCACCATCCTCTATGAGATCTTGCTAGGGAAGGCCACCTTGTAT
GCCGTGCTGGTCAGTGCCCTCGTGCTGATGGCCATGGTCAAGAGAAAGGATTCCAGAGGCGGAAGTGGAG
CAACCAATTTCTCCTTGCTGAAGCAGGCCGGTGACGTTGAGGAAAACCCAGGACCAATGTCACTTTCTAG
CCTGCTGAAGGTGGTCACAGCTTCACTGTGGCTAGGACCTGGCATTGCCCAGAAGATAACTCAAACCCAA
CCAGGAATGTTCGTGCAGGAAAAGGAGGCTGTGACTCTGGACTGCACATATGACACCAGTGATCCAAGTT
ATGGTCTATTCTGGTACAAGCAGCCCAGCAGTGGGGAAATGATTTTTCTTATTTATCAGGGGTCTTATGA
CCAGCAAAATGCAACAGAAGGTCGCTACTCATTGAATTTCCAGAAGGCAAGAAAATCCGCCAACCTTGTC
ATCTCCGCTTCACAACTGGGGGATTGGAGACGCGGTCTCAAAACCTCGAG
Features (pLannotate 1.2.2; 6 found; start..end, strand, type, name):
    245..833     -  rep_origin     ori: high-copy-number ColE1/pMB1/pBR322/pUC origin of replication
   1014..1823    -  CDS            KanR: aminoglycoside phosphotransferase; aph(3')-Ia; confers resistance to kanamycin in bacteria or G418 (Geneticin®) in eukaryotes
   1930..1971    +  CDS            rop (fragment): Rop protein, which maintains plasmids at low copy number; rop
   2160..2203    -  CDS            lacZα (fragment): LacZα fragment of β-galactosidase; lacZ fragment
   2284..2790    +  CDS            TRBC2 (fragment): TRBC2_HUMAN - Also known as TCRBC2 From Homo sapiens (Human).
   2857..3174    +  CDS            TRDV1 (fragment): TRDV1_HUMAN - Experimental evidence at protein level: Swiss-Prot protein existence level 1. V region of the variable domain of T cell receptor (TR) delta chain that participates in the antigen recognition (PubMed:24600447). Gamma-delta TRs recognize a variety of self and foreign non-peptide antigens frequently expressed at the epithelial boundaries between the host and external environment, including endogenous lipids presented by MH-like protein CD1D and phosphoantigens presented by butyrophilin-like molecule BTN3A1. Upon antigen recognition induces rapid, innate-like immune responses involve
