[The description below was written by a language model from this plasmid's Addgene catalogue record and pLannotate feature annotations shown in this document.]
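Description:
TRAV14/DV4 is a small synthetic-biology parts plasmid built on the Twist pTwist Kan High Copy v2 backbone. It serves as a bacterial storage and cloning vector rather than an expression construct. It replicates in E. coli from a high-copy ColE1/pUC-type origin and is selected with kanamycin through an aph(3')-Ia aminoglycoside phosphotransferase gene. The short rop and lacZα matches in the feature table are backbone remnants and not functional genes. No promoter, polyadenylation signal or viral element is annotated around the insert, so the cassette does not appear able to drive expression by itself.

The roughly 945 bp human insert is recorded as TRBC-P2A-TRAV14/DV4. It joins a T cell receptor beta-chain constant region, which the annotation matches to TRBC2, to a P2A ribosomal-skipping peptide and then to the TRAV14/DV4 alpha-chain variable gene segment. The P2A itself is not annotated, but the gap between the two annotated coding fragments is consistent with its position. The automated annotation labels the downstream segment as a TRDV1 fragment. This is probably a homology-based match to a related V region, since the catalogue entry identifies the segment as TRAV14/DV4, a gene used in both alpha and delta chain rearrangements.

This arrangement forms the middle piece of a bicistronic TCR cassette, linking the end of a beta chain to the start of an alpha chain so that both chains can be translated from one transcript. The stated purpose is to generate full TCRs by cloning, and the plasmid is presumably one of a set of V-gene-specific modules. The record does not state the assembly method or the destination vector. The associated work concerns scalable TCR synthesis and screening for antigen reactivity mapping.
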