Addgene plasmid #237972: TRAV14/DV4
Purpose: Encodes TRAV14/DV4 allele, P2A, and TRBC to generate TCRs via cloning
Depositing lab: Michael Birnbaum. Depositing organization: Massachusetts Institute of Technology. Publication: Scalable TCR synthesis and screening enable antigen reactivity mapping in vitiligo. Gaglione SA, Mukkamala RS, Krishna C, Smith BE, Wadsworth MH 2nd, Jelinsky SA, Perez CR, Schmidt-Hong L, Katz EL, Gellatly KJ, Ali LR, Shen J, Holec PV, Zhao QH, Chan AO, Xu EJK, Kravarik KM, Guzova JA, Dobson CS, Singh H, Garber M, Dougan M, Dougan SK, Harris JE, Winkler A, Birnbaum ME. Immunity. 2026 Feb 10;59(2):477-493.e9. doi: 10.1016/j.immuni.2026.01.001. Epub 2026 Jan 28. PubMed 41610844.
Backbone
  Vector backbone: pTwist Kan High Copy v2
  Backbone manufacturer: Twist
  Backbone size w/o insert (bp): 2255
  Vector type: Synthetic Biology
Growth in bacteria
  Bacterial resistance: Kanamycin, 50 μg/mL
  Growth temperature: 37°C
  Growth strain: DH5alpha
  Copy number: High Copy
Gene/Insert
  Gene/Insert name: TRBC-P2A-TRAV14/DV4
  Species: H. sapiens (human)
  Insert size (bp): 945
  Mutation: None
  Entrez Gene: TRAV14DV4 (a.k.a. TCRAV6S1-hDV104S1, TRAV14/DV4, hADV14S1)
  Cloning method: Unknown
Terms and licenses: Academic/Nonprofit Terms; Industry Terms: Not Available to Industry
Depositor comments: Please visit https://doi.org/10.1101/2025.04.24.649726 for bioRxiv preprint.
How to cite: TRAV14/DV4 was a gift from Michael Birnbaum (Addgene plasmid # 237972 ; http://n2t.net/addgene:237972 ; RRID:Addgene_237972)
